Addgene plasmid #46032: tetO-TBX5
Depositing lab: John Gearhart. Depositing organization: University of Pennsylvania. Publication: Optimization of direct fibroblast reprogramming to cardiomyocytes using calcium activity as a functional measure of success. Addis RC, Ifkovits JL, Pinto F, Kellam LD, Esteso P, Rentschler S, Christoforou N, Epstein JA, Gearhart JD. J Mol Cell Cardiol. 2013 Apr 13;60C:97-106. doi: 10.1016/j.yjmcc.2013.04.004. PubMed 23591016.
Backbone
  Vector backbone: tetO-Gateway
  Total vector size (bp): 10000
  Modifications to backbone: TBX5 cloned into Gateway site of tetO-Gateway
  Vector type: Mammalian Expression, Lentiviral
  Selectable markers: Zeo marker is outside the LTRs and will not be packaged into virus.
Growth in bacteria
  Bacterial resistance: Ampicillin, 100 μg/mL
  Growth temperature: 37°C
  Growth strain: Stbl3
  Copy number: High Copy
Gene/Insert
  Gene/Insert name: TBX5
  Species: H. sapiens (human)
  Insert size (bp): 1597
  Entrez Gene: TBX5 (a.k.a. HOS)
  Promoter: tetO
  Tag / fusion protein: V5 (C terminal on backbone); His (C terminal on backbone)
  Cloning method: Gateway Cloning
  Sequencing primers: 5′ T7
Terms and licenses: Academic/Nonprofit Terms; Industry Terms: Not Available to Industry
How to cite: tetO-TBX5 was a gift from John Gearhart (Addgene plasmid # 46032 ; http://n2t.net/addgene:46032 ; RRID:Addgene_46032)
