[The description below was written by a language model from this plasmid's Addgene catalogue record and the feature table of its GenBank file.]
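Description:
tetO-TBX5 is a lentiviral mammalian expression plasmid of about 10 kb in which human TBX5, a T-box transcription factor, was recombined into the Gateway site of the tetO-Gateway backbone. In bacteria it is maintained through a high-copy ColE1/pUC-type origin and ampicillin resistance; an f1 origin is also present.

The viral genome is arranged in the usual HIV-1-derived format. A CMV enhancer/promoter replaces the upstream part of the 5' LTR to drive genomic RNA production in packaging cells. It is followed by the truncated LTR, the Psi packaging signal, the RRE for Rev-dependent nuclear export, and the cPPT/CTS. A second truncated LTR and a bGH polyadenylation signal close the unit.

Inside the LTRs, an array of tet operators (five are annotated) upstream of a minimal CMV promoter forms a tetracycline-responsive promoter. TBX5 transcription therefore depends on a tetracycline-controlled transactivator, which this plasmid does not encode and which must be supplied separately. The roughly 1.6 kb insert lies between attB1 and attB2 sites. V5 and 6xHis tags sit downstream on the backbone for C-terminal fusion, and a WPRE follows to enhance transcript expression. A T7 promoter upstream of attB1 serves as a sequencing primer site.

An SV40/EM7-driven bleomycin/Zeocin resistance cassette lies outside the LTRs. It is not packaged into virus, so transduced cells cannot be selected with it.

The associated publication concerns optimising direct reprogramming of fibroblasts to cardiomyocytes, which suggests the construct is used for inducible delivery of TBX5 as a reprogramming factor.
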