LOCUS       Exported 10081 bp ds-DNA circular SYN 12-MAY-2021
DEFINITION  synthetic circular DNA
ACCESSION   .
VERSION     .
KEYWORDS    tetO-TBX5
SOURCE      synthetic DNA construct
  ORGANISM  synthetic DNA construct
REFERENCE   1 (bases 1 to 10081)
  AUTHORS   Addis RC, Ifkovits JL, Pinto F, Kellam LD, Esteso P, Rentschler S,
            Christoforou N, Epstein JA, Gearhart JD
  TITLE     Optimization of direct fibroblast reprogramming to cardiomyocytes
            using calcium activity as a functional measure of success.
  JOURNAL   J Mol Cell Cardiol. 2013 Apr 13;60C:97-106. doi:
            10.1016/j.yjmcc.2013.04.004.
  PUBMED    23591016
REFERENCE   2 (bases 1 to 10081)
  AUTHORS   .
  TITLE     Direct Submission
  JOURNAL   Exported May 12, 2021 from SnapGene Server 1.1.58
            http://www.snapgene.com
FEATURES             Location/Qualifiers
     source          1..10081
                     /organism="synthetic DNA construct"
                     /mol_type="other DNA"
     primer_bind     complement(63..80)
                     /label=L4440
                     /note="L4440 vector, forward primer"
     rep_origin      complement(234..822)
                     /direction=LEFT
                     /label=ori
                     /note="high-copy-number ColE1/pMB1/pBR322/pUC origin of
                     replication"
     primer_bind     complement(314..333)
                     /label=pBR322ori-F
                     /note="pBR322 origin, forward primer"
     CDS             complement(993..1853)
                     /codon_start=1
                     /gene="bla"
                     /product="beta-lactamase"
                     /label=AmpR
                     /note="confers resistance to ampicillin, carbenicillin, and
                     related antibiotics"
                     /translation="MSIQHFRVALIPFFAAFCLPVFAHPETLVKVKDAEDQLGARVGYI
                     ELDLNSGKILESFRPEERFPMMSTFKVLLCGAVLSRIDAGQEQLGRRIHYSQNDLVEYS
                     PVTEKHLTDGMTVRELCSAAITMSDNTAANLLLTTIGGPKELTAFLHNMGDHVTRLDRW
                     EPELNEAIPNDERDTTMPVAMATTLRKLLTGELLTLASRQQLIDWMEADKVAGPLLRSA
                     LPAGWFIADKSGAGERGSRGIIAALGPDGKPSRIVVIYTTGSQATMDERNRQIAEIGAS
                     LIKHW"
     primer_bind     1616..1635
                     /label=Amp-R
                     /note="Ampicillin resistance gene, reverse primer"
     promoter        complement(1854..1958)
                     /gene="bla"
                     /label=AmpR promoter
     primer_bind     complement(2033..2052)
                     /label=pRS-marker
                     /note="pRS vectors, use to sequence yeast selectable
                     marker"
     enhancer        2224..2603
                     /label=CMV enhancer
                     /note="human cytomegalovirus immediate early enhancer"
     promoter        2605..2803
                     /label=CMV promoter
                     /note="human cytomegalovirus (CMV) immediate early
                     promoter"
     primer_bind     2758..2778
                     /label=CMV-F
                     /note="Human CMV immediate early promoter, forward primer"
     LTR             2821..3001
                     /label=5' LTR (truncated)
                     /note="truncated 5' long terminal repeat (LTR) from HIV-1"
     misc_feature    3048..3173
                     /label=HIV-1 Psi
                     /note="packaging signal of human immunodeficiency virus
                     type 1"
     misc_feature    3666..3899
                     /label=RRE
                     /note="The Rev response element (RRE) of HIV-1 allows for
                     Rev-dependent mRNA export from the nucleus to the
                     cytoplasm."
     CDS             4084..4128
                     /codon_start=1
                     /product="antigenic peptide corresponding to amino acids
                     655 to 669 of the HIV envelope protein gp41 (Lutje Hulsik
                     et al., 2013)"
                     /label=gp41 peptide
                     /note="recognized by the 2H10 single-chain llama nanobody"
                     /translation="KNEQELLELDKWASL"
     misc_feature    4426..4543
                     /label=cPPT/CTS
                     /note="central polypurine tract and central termination
                     sequence of HIV-1"
     protein_bind    4596..4614
                     /gene="tetO"
                     /label=tet operator
                     /bound_moiety="tetracycline repressor TetR"
                     /note="bacterial operator O2 for the tetR and tetA genes"
     protein_bind    4638..4656
                     /gene="tetO"
                     /label=tet operator
                     /bound_moiety="tetracycline repressor TetR"
                     /note="bacterial operator O2 for the tetR and tetA genes"
     protein_bind    4680..4698
                     /gene="tetO"
                     /label=tet operator
                     /bound_moiety="tetracycline repressor TetR"
                     /note="bacterial operator O2 for the tetR and tetA genes"
     protein_bind    4722..4740
                     /gene="tetO"
                     /label=tet operator
                     /bound_moiety="tetracycline repressor TetR"
                     /note="bacterial operator O2 for the tetR and tetA genes"
     protein_bind    4764..4782
                     /gene="tetO"
                     /label=tet operator
                     /bound_moiety="tetracycline repressor TetR"
                     /note="bacterial operator O2 for the tetR and tetA genes"
     promoter        4815..4853
                     /label=minimal CMV promoter
                     /note="human cytomegalovirus (CMV) immediate early
                     promoter"
     primer_bind     4850..4874
                     /label=LNCX
                     /note="Human CMV promoter, forward primer"
     primer_bind     4953..4972
                     /label=T7
                     /note="T7 promoter, forward primer"
     promoter        4953..4971
                     /label=T7 promoter
                     /note="promoter for bacteriophage T7 RNA polymerase"
     protein_bind    5003..5027
                     /gene="mutant version of attB"
                     /label=attB1
                     /bound_moiety="BP Clonase(TM)"
                     /note="recombination site for the Gateway(R) BP reaction"
     protein_bind    complement(6591..6615)
                     /gene="mutant version of attB"
                     /label=attB2
                     /bound_moiety="BP Clonase(TM)"
                     /note="recombination site for the Gateway(R) BP reaction"
     CDS             6641..6682
                     /codon_start=1
                     /product="epitope tag from simian virus 5"
                     /label=V5 tag
                     /translation="GKPIPNPLLGLDST"
     CDS             6692..6709
                     /codon_start=1
                     /product="6xHis affinity tag"
                     /label=6xHis
                     /translation="HHHHHH"
     misc_feature    6759..7347
                     /label=WPRE
                     /note="woodchuck hepatitis virus posttranscriptional
                     regulatory element"
     primer_bind     complement(6812..6832)
                     /label=WPRE-R
                     /note="WPRE, reverse primer"
     CDS             complement(7230..7241)
                     /codon_start=1
                     /product="Factor Xa recognition and cleavage site"
                     /label=Factor Xa site
                     /translation="IEGR"
     primer_bind     complement(7350..7366)
                     /label=KS primer
                     /note="common sequencing primer, one of multiple similar
                     variants"
     primer_bind     complement(7351..7367)
                     /label=pBluescriptKS
                     /note="For pBluescript vector"
     LTR             7872..8052
                     /label=5' LTR (truncated)
                     /note="truncated 5' long terminal repeat (LTR) from HIV-1"
     primer_bind     complement(8078..8095)
                     /label=BGH-rev
                     /note="Bovine growth hormone terminator, reverse primer.
                     Also called BGH reverse"
     polyA_signal    8084..8308
                     /label=bGH poly(A) signal
                     /note="bovine growth hormone polyadenylation signal"
     rep_origin      8354..8782
                     /direction=RIGHT
                     /label=f1 ori
                     /note="f1 bacteriophage origin of replication; arrow
                     indicates direction of (+) strand synthesis"
     primer_bind     complement(8441..8460)
                     /label=F1ori-R
                     /note="F1 origin, reverse primer"
     primer_bind     8651..8672
                     /label=F1ori-F
                     /note="F1 origin, forward primer"
     primer_bind     complement(8791..8811)
                     /label=pBABE 3'
                     /note="SV40 enhancer, reverse primer for pBABE vectors"
     promoter        8796..9125
                     /label=SV40 promoter
                     /note="SV40 enhancer and early promoter"
     rep_origin      8976..9111
                     /label=SV40 ori
                     /note="SV40 origin of replication"
     primer_bind     9038..9057
                     /label=SV40pro-F
                     /note="SV40 promoter/origin, forward primer"
     promoter        9173..9220
                     /label=EM7 promoter
                     /note="synthetic bacterial promoter "
     CDS             9239..9613
                     /codon_start=1
                     /gene="Sh ble from Streptoalloteichus hindustanus"
                     /product="antibiotic-binding protein"
                     /label=BleoR
                     /note="confers resistance to bleomycin, phleomycin, and
                     Zeocin(TM)"
                     /translation="MAKLTSAVPVLTARDVAGAVEFWTDRLGFSRDFVEDDFAGVVRDD
                     VTLFISAVQDQVVPDNTLAWVWVRGLDELYAEWSEVVSTNFRDASGPAMTEIGEQPWGR
                     EFALRDPAGNCVHFVAEEQD"
     polyA_signal    9743..9864
                     /label=SV40 poly(A) signal
                     /note="SV40 polyadenylation signal"
     primer_bind     complement(9780..9799)
                     /label=SV40pA-R
                     /note="SV40 polyA, reverse primer"
     primer_bind     9834..9853
                     /label=EBV-rev
                     /note="SV40 polyA terminator, reverse primer"
     primer_bind     complement(9913..9929)
                     /label=M13 rev
                     /note="common sequencing primer, one of multiple similar
                     variants"
     primer_bind     complement(9913..9929)
                     /label=M13 Reverse
                     /note="In lacZ gene. Also called M13-rev"
     primer_bind     complement(9926..9948)
                     /label=M13/pUC Reverse
                     /note="In lacZ gene"
     protein_bind    9937..9953
                     /label=lac operator
                     /bound_moiety="lac repressor encoded by lacI"
                     /note="The lac repressor binds to the lac operator to
                     inhibit transcription in E. coli. This inhibition can be
                     relieved by adding lactose or
                     isopropyl-beta-D-thiogalactopyranoside (IPTG)."
     promoter        complement(9961..9991)
                     /label=lac promoter
                     /note="promoter for the E. coli lac operon"
     protein_bind    10006..10027
                     /label=CAP binding site
                     /bound_moiety="E. coli catabolite activator protein"
                     /note="CAP binding activates transcription in the presence
                     of cAMP."
ORIGIN
        1 cattaatgaa tcggccaacg cgcggggaga ggcggtttgc gtattgggcg ctcttccgct
       61 tcctcgctca ctgactcgct gcgctcggtc gttcggctgc ggcgagcggt atcagctcac
      121 tcaaaggcgg taatacggtt atccacagaa tcaggggata acgcaggaaa gaacatgtga
      181 gcaaaaggcc agcaaaaggc caggaaccgt aaaaaggccg cgttgctggc gtttttccat
      241 aggctccgcc cccctgacga gcatcacaaa aatcgacgct caagtcagag gtggcgaaac
      301 ccgacaggac tataaagata ccaggcgttt ccccctggaa gctccctcgt gcgctctcct
      361 gttccgaccc tgccgcttac cggatacctg tccgcctttc tcccttcggg aagcgtggcg
      421 ctttctcata gctcacgctg taggtatctc agttcggtgt aggtcgttcg ctccaagctg
      481 ggctgtgtgc acgaaccccc cgttcagccc gaccgctgcg ccttatccgg taactatcgt
      541 cttgagtcca acccggtaag acacgactta tcgccactgg cagcagccac tggtaacagg
      601 attagcagag cgaggtatgt aggcggtgct acagagttct tgaagtggtg gcctaactac
      661 ggctacacta gaagaacagt atttggtatc tgcgctctgc tgaagccagt taccttcgga
      721 aaaagagttg gtagctcttg atccggcaaa caaaccaccg ctggtagcgg tggttttttt
      781 gtttgcaagc agcagattac gcgcagaaaa aaaggatctc aagaagatcc tttgatcttt
      841 tctacggggt ctgacgctca gtggaacgaa aactcacgtt aagggatttt ggtcatgaga
      901 ttatcaaaaa ggatcttcac ctagatcctt ttaaattaaa aatgaagttt taaatcaatc
      961 taaagtatat atgagtaaac ttggtctgac agttaccaat gcttaatcag tgaggcacct
     1021 atctcagcga tctgtctatt tcgttcatcc atagttgcct gactccccgt cgtgtagata
     1081 actacgatac gggagggctt accatctggc cccagtgctg caatgatacc gcgagaccca
     1141 cgctcaccgg ctccagattt atcagcaata aaccagccag ccggaagggc cgagcgcaga
     1201 agtggtcctg caactttatc cgcctccatc cagtctatta attgttgccg ggaagctaga
     1261 gtaagtagtt cgccagttaa tagtttgcgc aacgttgttg ccattgctac aggcatcgtg
     1321 gtgtcacgct cgtcgtttgg tatggcttca ttcagctccg gttcccaacg atcaaggcga
     1381 gttacatgat cccccatgtt gtgcaaaaaa gcggttagct ccttcggtcc tccgatcgtt
     1441 gtcagaagta agttggccgc agtgttatca ctcatggtta tggcagcact gcataattct
     1501 cttactgtca tgccatccgt aagatgcttt tctgtgactg gtgagtactc aaccaagtca
     1561 ttctgagaat agtgtatgcg gcgaccgagt tgctcttgcc cggcgtcaat acgggataat
     1621 accgcgccac atagcagaac tttaaaagtg ctcatcattg gaaaacgttc ttcggggcga
     1681 aaactctcaa ggatcttacc gctgttgaga tccagttcga tgtaacccac tcgtgcaccc
     1741 aactgatctt cagcatcttt tactttcacc agcgtttctg ggtgagcaaa aacaggaagg
     1801 caaaatgccg caaaaaaggg aataagggcg acacggaaat gttgaatact catactcttc
     1861 ctttttcaat attattgaag catttatcag ggttattgtc tcatgagcgg atacatattt
     1921 gaatgtattt agaaaaataa acaaataggg gttccgcgca catttccccg aaaagtgcca
     1981 cctgacgtcg acggatcggg agatctcccg atcccctatg gtgcactctc agtacaatct
     2041 gctctgatgc cgcatagtta agccagtatc tgctccctgc ttgtgtgttg gaggtcgctg
     2101 agtagtgcgc gagcaaaatt taagctacaa caaggcaagg cttgaccgac aattgcatga
     2161 agaatctgct tagggttagg cgttttgcgc tgcttcgcga tgtacgggcc agatatacgc
     2221 gttgacattg attattgact agttattaat agtaatcaat tacggggtca ttagttcata
     2281 gcccatatat ggagttccgc gttacataac ttacggtaaa tggcccgcct ggctgaccgc
     2341 ccaacgaccc ccgcccattg acgtcaataa tgacgtatgt tcccatagta acgccaatag
     2401 ggactttcca ttgacgtcaa tgggtggagt atttacggta aactgcccac ttggcagtac
     2461 atcaagtgta tcatatgcca agtacgcccc ctattgacgt caatgacggt aaatggcccg
     2521 cctggcatta tgcccagtac atgaccttat gggactttcc tacttggcag tacatctacg
     2581 tattagtcat cgctattacc atggtgatgc ggttttggca gtacatcaat gggcgtggat
     2641 agcggtttga ctcacgggga tttccaagtc tccaccccat tgacgtcaat gggagtttgt
     2701 tttggcacca aaatcaacgg gactttccaa aatgtcgtaa caactccgcc ccattgacgc
     2761 aaatgggcgg taggcgtgta cggtgggagg tctatataag cagcgcgttt tgcctgtact
     2821 gggtctctct ggttagacca gatctgagcc tgggagctct ctggctaact agggaaccca
     2881 ctgcttaagc ctcaataaag cttgccttga gtgcttcaag tagtgtgtgc ccgtctgttg
     2941 tgtgactctg gtaactagag atccctcaga cccttttagt cagtgtggaa aatctctagc
     3001 agtggcgccc gaacagggac ttgaaagcga aagggaaacc agaggagctc tctcgacgca
     3061 ggactcggct tgctgaagcg cgcacggcaa gaggcgaggg gcggcgactg gtgagtacgc
     3121 caaaaatttt gactagcgga ggctagaagg agagagatgg gtgcgagagc gtcagtatta
     3181 agcgggggag aattagatcg cgatgggaaa aaattcggtt aaggccaggg ggaaagaaaa
     3241 aatataaatt aaaacatata gtatgggcaa gcagggagct agaacgattc gcagttaatc
     3301 ctggcctgtt agaaacatca gaaggctgta gacaaatact gggacagcta caaccatccc
     3361 ttcagacagg atcagaagaa cttagatcat tatataatac agtagcaacc ctctattgtg
     3421 tgcatcaaag gatagagata aaagacacca aggaagcttt agacaagata gaggaagagc
     3481 aaaacaaaag taagaccacc gcacagcaag cggccgctga tcttcagacc tggaggagga
     3541 gatatgaggg acaattggag aagtgaatta tataaatata aagtagtaaa aattgaacca
     3601 ttaggagtag cacccaccaa ggcaaagaga agagtggtgc agagagaaaa aagagcagtg
     3661 ggaataggag ctttgttcct tgggttcttg ggagcagcag gaagcactat gggcgcagcg
     3721 tcaatgacgc tgacggtaca ggccagacaa ttattgtctg gtatagtgca gcagcagaac
     3781 aatttgctga gggctattga ggcgcaacag catctgttgc aactcacagt ctggggcatc
     3841 aagcagctcc aggcaagaat cctggctgtg gaaagatacc taaaggatca acagctcctg
     3901 gggatttggg gttgctctgg aaaactcatt tgcaccactg ctgtgccttg gaatgctagt
     3961 tggagtaata aatctctgga acagatttgg aatcacacga cctggatgga gtgggacaga
     4021 gaaattaaca attacacaag cttaatacac tccttaattg aagaatcgca aaaccagcaa
     4081 gaaaagaatg aacaagaatt attggaatta gataaatggg caagtttgtg gaattggttt
     4141 aacataacaa attggctgtg gtatataaaa ttattcataa tgatagtagg aggcttggta
     4201 ggtttaagaa tagtttttgc tgtactttct atagtgaata gagttaggca gggatattca
     4261 ccattatcgt ttcagaccca cctcccaacc ccgaggggac ccgacaggcc cgaaggaata
     4321 gaagaagaag gtggagagag agacagagac agatccattc gattagtgaa cggatcggca
     4381 ctgcgtgcgc caattctgca gacaaatggc agtattcatc cacaatttta aaagaaaagg
     4441 ggggattggg gggtacagtg caggggaaag aatagtagac ataatagcaa cagacataca
     4501 aactaaagaa ttacaaaaac aaattacaaa aattcaaaat tttcgggttt attacaggga
     4561 cagcagagat ccagtttggt tatcgagttt accactccct atcagtgata gagaaaagtg
     4621 aaagtcgagt ttaccactcc ctatcagtga tagagaaaag tgaaagtcga gtttaccact
     4681 ccctatcagt gatagagaaa agtgaaagtc gagtttacca ctccctatca gtgatagaga
     4741 aaagtgaaag tcgagtttac cactccctat cagtgataga gaaaagtgaa agtcgagctc
     4801 ggtacccggg tcgaggtagg cgtgtacggt gggaggccta tataagcaga gctcgtttag
     4861 tgaaccgtca gatcgcctgg agacgccatc cacgctgttt tgacctccat agaagacacc
     4921 gggaccgatc cagcctccgc ggccccgaat tgtaatacga ctcactatag ggagacccaa
     4981 gctggctagg taagcttgat caacaagttt gtacaaaaaa gcaggctcca ccatggccga
     5041 cgcagacgag ggctttggcc tggcgcacac gcctctggag cctgacgcaa aagacctgcc
     5101 ctgcgattcg aaacccgaga gcgcgctcgg ggcccccagc aagtccccgt cgtccccgca
     5161 ggccgccttc acccagcagg gcatggaggg aatcaaagtg tttctccatg aaagagaact
     5221 gtggctaaaa ttccacgaag tgggcacgga aatgatcata accaaggctg gaaggcggat
     5281 gtttcccagt tacaaagtga aggtgacggg ccttaatccc aaaacgaagt acattcttct
     5341 catggacatt gtacctgccg acgatcacag atacaaattc gcagataata aatggtctgt
     5401 gacgggcaaa gctgagcccg ccatgcctgg ccgcctgtac gtgcacccag actcccccgc
     5461 caccggggcg cattggatga ggcagctcgt ctccttccag aaactcaagc tcaccaacaa
     5521 ccacctggac ccatttgggc atattattct aaattccatg cacaaatacc agcctagatt
     5581 acacatcgtg aaagcggatg aaaataatgg atttggctca aaaaatacag cgttctgcac
     5641 tcacgtcttt cctgagactg cgtttatagc agtgacttcc taccagaacc acaagatcac
     5701 gcaattaaag attgagaata atccctttgc caaaggattt cggggcagtg atgacatgga
     5761 gctgcacaga atgtcaagaa tgcaaagtaa agaatatccc gtggtcccca ggagcaccgt
     5821 gaggcaaaaa gtggcctcca accacagtcc tttcagcagc gagtctcgag ctctctccac
     5881 ctcatccaat ttggggtccc aataccagtg tgagaatggt gtttccggcc cctcccagga
     5941 cctcctgcct ccacccaacc catacccact gccccaggag catagccaaa tttaccattg
     6001 taccaagagg aaagaggaag aatgttccac cacagaccat ccctataaga agccctacat
     6061 ggagacatca cccagtgaag aagattcctt ctaccgctct agctatccac agcagcaggg
     6121 cctgggtgcc tcctacagga cagagtcggc acagcggcaa gcttgcatgt atgccagctc
     6181 tgcgcccccc agcgagcctg tgcccagcct agaggacatc agctgcaaca cgtggccaag
     6241 catgccttcc tacagcagct gcaccgtcac caccgtgcag cccatggaca ggctacccta
     6301 ccagcacttc tccgctcact tcacctcggg gcccctggtc cctcggctgg ctggcatggc
     6361 caaccatggc tccccacagc tgggagaggg aatgttccag caccagacct ccgtggccca
     6421 ccagcctgtg gtcaggcagt gtgggcctca gactggcctg cagtcccctg gcacccttca
     6481 gccccctgag ttcctctact ctcatggcgt gccaaggact ctatcccctc atcagtacca
     6541 ctctgtgcac ggagttggca tggtgccaga gtggagcgac aatagcttgg acccagcttt
     6601 cttgtacaaa gtggttgatc tagagggccc gcggttcgaa ggtaagccta tccctaaccc
     6661 tctcctcggt ctcgattcta cgcgtaccgg tcatcatcac catcaccatt gagtttaaac
     6721 ccgctgatca gcctcaattc gatatcaagc ttatcgataa tcaacctctg gattacaaaa
     6781 tttgtgaaag attgactggt attcttaact atgttgctcc ttttacgcta tgtggatacg
     6841 ctgctttaat gcctttgtat catgctattg cttcccgtat ggctttcatt ttctcctcct
     6901 tgtataaatc ctggttgctg tctctttatg aggagttgtg gcccgttgtc aggcaacgtg
     6961 gcgtggtgtg cactgtgttt gctgacgcaa cccccactgg ttggggcatt gccaccacct
     7021 gtcagctcct ttccgggact ttcgctttcc ccctccctat tgccacggcg gaactcatcg
     7081 ccgcctgcct tgcccgctgc tggacagggg ctcggctgtt gggcactgac aattccgtgg
     7141 tgttgtcggg gaaatcatcg tcctttcctt ggctgctcgc ctgtgttgcc acctggattc
     7201 tgcgcgggac gtccttctgc tacgtccctt cggccctcaa tccagcggac cttccttccc
     7261 gcggcctgct gccggctctg cggcctcttc cgcgtcttcg ccttcgccct cagacgagtc
     7321 ggatctccct ttgggccgcc tccccgcatc gataccgtcg acctcgagac ctagaaaaac
     7381 atggagcaat cacaagtagc aatacagcag ctaccaatgc tgattgtgcc tggctagaag
     7441 cacaagagga ggaggaggtg ggttttccag tcacacctca ggtaccttta agaccaatga
     7501 cttacaaggc agctgtagat cttagccact ttttaaaaga aaagggggga ctggaagggc
     7561 taattcactc ccaacgaaga caagatatcc ttgatctgtg gatctaccac acacaaggct
     7621 acttccctga ttggcagaac tacacaccag ggccagggat cagatatcca ctgacctttg
     7681 gatggtgcta caagctagta ccagttgagc aagagaaggt agaagaagcc aatgaaggag
     7741 agaacacccg cttgttacac cctgtgagcc tgcatgggat ggatgacccg gagagagaag
     7801 tattagagtg gaggtttgac agccgcctag catttcatca catggcccga gagctgcatc
     7861 cggactgtac tgggtctctc tggttagacc agatctgagc ctgggagctc tctggctaac
     7921 tagggaaccc actgcttaag cctcaataaa gcttgccttg agtgcttcaa gtagtgtgtg
     7981 cccgtctgtt gtgtgactct ggtaactaga gatccctcag acccttttag tcagtgtgga
     8041 aaatctctag cagggcccgt ttaaacccgc tgatcagcct cgactgtgcc ttctagttgc
     8101 cagccatctg ttgtttgccc ctcccccgtg ccttccttga ccctggaagg tgccactccc
     8161 actgtccttt cctaataaaa tgaggaaatt gcatcgcatt gtctgagtag gtgtcattct
     8221 attctggggg gtggggtggg gcaggacagc aagggggagg attgggaaga caatagcagg
     8281 catgctgggg atgcggtggg ctctatggct tctgaggcgg aaagaaccag ctggggctct
     8341 agggggtatc cccnnnnnnn nnnnnnnnnn nnnnnnnnnn nnnnnnnnnn nnnnnnnnnn
     8401 nnnnnnnnnn nnnnnnnnnn nnnnnnnnnn nnnnnnnnnn nnnnnnnnnn nnnnnnnnnn
     8461 nnnnnnnnnn nnnnnnncnn nnnnnnnnnn nnnnnnnnnn nnnnnnnnnn nnnnnnnnnn
     8521 nnnnnnnnnn nnnnnnnnnn nnnnnnnnnn nnnnnnnnnn nnnnnnnnna nnnnnnnnnn
     8581 nnnnnnnnnn nnnnnnnnnn nnnnnnnnnn nnnnnnnnnc ctttgacgtt ggagtccacg
     8641 ttctttaata gtggactctt gttccaaact ggaacaacac tcaaccctat ctcggtctat
     8701 tcttttgatt tataagggat tttgccgatt tcggcctatt ggttaaaaaa tgagctgatt
     8761 taacaaaaat ttaacgcgaa ttaattctgt ggaatgtgtg tcagttaggg tgtggaaagt
     8821 ccccaggctc cccagcaggc agaagtatgc aaagcatgca tctcaattag tcagcaacca
     8881 ggtgtggaaa gtccccaggc tccccagcag gcagaagtat gcaaagcatg catctcaatt
     8941 agtcagcaac catagtcccg cccctaactc cgcccatccc gcccctaact ccgcccagtt
     9001 ccgcccattc tccgccccat ggctgactaa ttttttttat ttatgcagag gccgaggccg
     9061 cctctgcctc tgagctattc cagaagtagt gaggaggctt ttttggaggc ctaggctttt
     9121 gcaaaaagct cccgggagct tgtatatcca ttttcggatc tgatcagcac gtgttgacaa
     9181 ttaatcatcg gcatagtata tcggcatagt ataatacgac aaggtgagga actaaaccat
     9241 ggccaagttg accagtgccg ttccggtgct caccgcgcgc gacgtcgccg gagcggtcga
     9301 gttctggacc gaccggctcg ggttctcccg ggacttcgtg gaggacgact tcgccggtgt
     9361 ggtccgggac gacgtgaccc tgttcatcag cgcggtccag gaccaggtgg tgccggacaa
     9421 caccctggcc tgggtgtggg tgcgcggcct ggacgagctg tacgccgagt ggtcggaggt
     9481 cgtgtccacg aacttccggg acgcctccgg gccggccatg accgagatcg gcgagcagcc
     9541 gtgggggcgg gagttcgccc tgcgcgaccc ggccggcaac tgcgtgcact tcgtggccga
     9601 ggagcaggac tgacacgtgc tacgagattt cgattccacc gccgccttct atgaaaggtt
     9661 gggcttcgga atcgttttcc gggacgccgg ctggatgatc ctccagcgcg gggatctcat
     9721 gctggagttc ttcgcccacc ccaacttgtt tattgcagct tataatggtt acaaataaag
     9781 caatagcatc acaaatttca caaataaagc atttttttca ctgcattcta gttgtggttt
     9841 gtccaaactc atcaatgtat cttatcatgt ctgtataccg tcgacctcta gctagagctt
     9901 ggcgtaatca tggtcatagc tgtttcctgt gtgaaattgt tatccgctca caattccaca
     9961 caacatacga gccggaagca taaagtgtaa agcctggggt gcctaatgag tgagctaact
    10021 cacattaatt gcgttgcgct cactgcccgc tttccagtcg ggaaacctgt cgtgccagct
    10081 g
//
