>Addgene plasmid #46032 | tetO-TBX5 | addgene partial sequence | sequence record 66647 | Futet-F 5'-CTCCATAGAAGACACCGGGA-3'
ATACGACTCACTATAGGGAGACCCAAGCTGGCTAGGTAAGCTTGATCAACAAGTTTGTACAAAAAAGCAG
GCTCCACCATGGCCGACGCAGACGAGGGCTTTGGCCTGGCGCACACGCCTCTGGAGCCTGACGCAAAAGA
CCTGCCCTGCGATTCGAAACCCGAGAGCGCGCTCGGGGCCCCCAGCAAGTCCCCGTCGTCCCCGCAGGCC
GCCTTCACCCAGCAGGGCATGGAGGGAATCAAAGTGTTTCTCCATGAAAGAGAACTGTGGCTAAAATTCC
ACGAAGTGGGCACGGAAATGATCATAACCAAGGCTGGAAGGCGGATGTTTCCCAGTTACAAAGTGAAGGT
GACGGGCCTTAATCCCAAAACGAAGTACATTCTTCTCATGGACATTGTACCTGCCGACGATCACAGATAC
AAATTCGCAGATAATAAATGGTCTGTGACGGGCAAAGCTGAGCCCGCCATGCCTGGCCGCCTGTACGTGC
ACCCAGACTCCCCCGCCACCGGGGCGCATTGGATGAGGCAGCTCGTCTCCTTCCAGAAACTCAAGCTCAC
CAACAACCACCTGGACCCATTTGGGCATATTATTCTAAATTCCATGCACAAATACCAGCCTAGATTACAC
ATCGTGAAAGCGGATGAAAATAATGGATTTGGCTCAAAAAATACAGCGTTCTGCACTCACGTCTTTCCTG
AGACTGCGTTTATAGCAGTGACTTCCTACCAGAACCACAAGATCACGCAATTAAAGATTGAGAATAATCC
CTTTGCCAAAGGATTTCGGGGCAGTGATGACATGGAGCTGCACAGAATGTCAAGAATGCAAAGTAAAGA
