>Addgene plasmid #46032 | tetO-TBX5 | addgene partial sequence | sequence record 66655 | WPRE-R 5'-CATAGCGTAAAAGGAGCAACA-3'
AATTTTGTAATCCAGAGGTTGATTATCGATAAGCTTGATATCGAATTGAGGCTGATCAGCGGGTTTAAAC
TCAATGGTGATGGTGATGATGACCGGTACGCGTAGAATCGAGACCGAGGAGAGGGTTAGGGATAGGCTTA
CCTTCGAACCGCGGGCCCTCTAGATCAACCACTTTGTACAAGAAAGCTGGGTCCAAGCTATTGTCGCTCC
ACTCTGGCACCATGCCAACTCCGTGCACAGAGTGGTACTGATGAGGGGATAGAGTCCTTGGCACGCCATG
AGAGTAGAGGAACTCAGGGGGCTGAAGGGTGCCAGGGGACTGCAGGCCAGTCTGAGGCCCACACTGCCTG
ACCACAGGCTGGTGGGCCACGGAGGTCTGGTGCTGGAACATTCCCTCTCCCAGCTGTGGGGAGCCATGGT
TGGCCATGCCAGCCAGCCGAGGGACCAGGGGCCCCGAGGTGAAGTGAGCGGAGAAGTGCTGGTAGGGTAG
CCTGTCCATGGGCTGCACGGTGGTGACGGTGCAGCTGCTGTAGGAAGGCATGCTTGGCCACGTGTTGCAG
CTGATGTCCTCTAGGCTGGGCACAGGCTCGCTGGGGGGCGCAGAGCTGGCATACATGCAAGCTTGCCGCT
GTGCCGACTCTGTCCTGTAGGAGGCACCCAGGCCCTGCTGCTGTGGATAGCTAGAGCGGTAGAAGGAATC
TTCTTCACTGGGTGATGTCTCCATGTAGGGCTTCTTATAGGGATGGTCTGTGGTGGAACATTCTTCCTCT
TTCCTCTTGGTACAATGGTAAATTTGGCTATGCTCCTGGGGCA
